Addgene plasmid #134640: pRK5-FLAG-UFM1
Purpose: Expression of FLAG-tagged human UFM1 wildtype
Depositing lab: Yihong Ye. Depositing organization: National Institute of Diabetes & Digestive & Kidney Diseases (NIDDK). Publication: UFMylation of RPL26 links translocation-associated quality control to endoplasmic reticulum protein homeostasis. Wang L, Xu Y, Rogers H, Saidi L, Noguchi CT, Li H, Yewdell JW, Guydosh NR, Ye Y. Cell Res. 2020 Jan;30(1):5-20. doi: 10.1038/s41422-019-0236-6. Epub 2019 Oct 8. PubMed 31595041.
Backbone
  Vector backbone: pRK5
  Vector type: Mammalian Expression
  Selectable markers: Neomycin (select with G418)
Growth in bacteria
  Bacterial resistance: Ampicillin, 100 μg/mL
  Growth temperature: 37°C
  Growth strain: DH5alpha
  Copy number: High Copy
Gene/Insert
  Gene/Insert name: UFM1
  Species: H. sapiens (human)
  Entrez Gene: UFM1 (a.k.a. BM-002, C13orf20, HLD14)
  Promoter: CMV
  Tag / fusion protein: FLAG (N terminal on insert)
  Cloning method: Restriction Enzyme; 5′ cloning site HidIII (unknown if destroyed); 3′ cloning site NotI (unknown if destroyed)
  Sequencing primers: 5′ CMV-F
Terms and licenses: Academic/Nonprofit Terms; Industry Terms: Not Available to Industry
How to cite: pRK5-FLAG-UFM1 was a gift from Yihong Ye (Addgene plasmid # 134640 ; http://n2t.net/addgene:134640 ; RRID:Addgene_134640)
