[The description below was written by a language model from this plasmid's Addgene catalogue record and pLannotate feature annotations shown in this document.]
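Description:
pRK5-FLAG-UFM1 is a mammalian expression plasmid built on the pRK5 backbone for producing wild-type human UFM1 (ubiquitin-fold modifier 1) with an N-terminal FLAG epitope. In the sequenced record of about 7.2 kb, the CMV immediate-early enhancer and promoter span the numbering origin of the circular map. They are followed by a fragment of CMV intron A and an SP6 phage promoter, then the FLAG tag and the UFM1 coding sequence, which ends at a bovine growth hormone polyadenylation signal. The automated annotation also flags a short fragment resembling a mouse immunoglobulin heavy-chain signal sequence just upstream of FLAG. The catalogue entry does not mention this element, so it is unclear whether it is translated or merely a backbone remnant. The insert is recorded as having been cloned between HindIII and NotI sites.

For propagation in E. coli the plasmid carries a high-copy ColE1/pUC-type origin and the β-lactamase gene for ampicillin selection. f1 and M13 phage origins are also annotated, along with assorted remnants such as lac promoter/operator elements and fragments of lacZα, lacI, rop and bom. An SV40 enhancer/early promoter drives a neomycin phosphotransferase gene with an SV40 poly(A) signal, matching the listed G418 selection for stable mammalian lines. A second SV40 promoter and poly(A) signal are present elsewhere in the backbone.

The construct suits transient or stable expression of tagged UFM1, so that the free modifier and its conjugates can be detected or immunoprecipitated with anti-FLAG antibodies. The associated publication concerns UFMylation of the ribosomal protein RPL26 and endoplasmic reticulum protein homeostasis.
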