Features (pLannotate 1.2.2; 30 found; start..end, strand, type, name):
      1..204     +  promoter       CMV promoter: human cytomegalovirus (CMV) immediate early promoter
    340..383     +  intron         CMV intron (fragment): modified intron A from human cytomegalovirus
    435..453     +  promoter       SP6 promoter: promoter for bacteriophage SP6 RNA polymerase
    457..494     +  CDS            IgH signal sequence (fragment): signal sequence from the mouse immunoglobulin heavy chain variable region
    537..557     +  CDS            FLAG (fragment): FLAG® epitope tag, followed by an enterokinase cleavage site
    567..821     +  CDS            UFM1: UFM1_HUMAN - Also known as C13orf20 From Homo sapiens (Human).
    859..877     -  promoter       SP6 promoter: promoter for bacteriophage SP6 RNA polymerase
    903..1127    +  polyA_signal   bGH poly(A) signal: bovine growth hormone polyadenylation signal
   1131..1152    +  promoter       SV40 promoter (fragment): SV40 enhancer and early promoter
   1173..1601    +  rep_origin     f1 ori (sequence partly withheld): f1 bacteriophage origin of replication; arrow indicates direction of (+) strand synthesis
   1615..1944    +  promoter       SV40 promoter: SV40 enhancer and early promoter
   2011..2802    +  CDS            neo: KKA2_KLEPN - Also known as kan, nptII. Experimental evidence at protein level: Swiss-Prot protein existence level 1. Resistance to kanamycin, neomycin, paromomycin, ribostamycin, butirosin and gentamicin B. From Klebsiella pneumoniae.
   2826..2984    +  CDS            ble (fragment): BLE_KLEPN - Experimental evidence at protein level: Swiss-Prot protein existence level 1. Binding protein with a strong affinity to the bleomycin family of antibiotics. Binds to CL990; an antimitotic-antibiotic compound. From Klebsiella pneumoniae.
   2979..3100    +  polyA_signal   SV40 poly(A) signal: SV40 polyadenylation signal
   3119..3147    -  misc_feature   MCS (fragment): pUC18/19 multiple cloning site
   3169..3303    +  polyA_signal   SV40 poly(A) signal: SV40 polyadenylation signal
   3372..3729    +  promoter       SV40 promoter: SV40 enhancer and early promoter
   3748..3902    +  CDS            lacZα (fragment): LacZα fragment of β-galactosidase; lacZ fragment
   3908..3959    -  misc_feature   bom (fragment): basis of mobility region from pBR322
   3978..4358    +  rep_origin     M13 ori (sequence partly withheld): M13 bacteriophage origin of replication; arrow indicates direction of (+) strand synthesis
   4434..4483    -  misc_feature   bom (fragment): basis of mobility region from pBR322
   4585..4620    -  CDS            rop (fragment): Rop protein, which maintains plasmids at low copy number; rop
   4715..4819    +  promoter       AmpR promoter: bla
   4820..5680    +  CDS            AmpR: β-lactamase; bla; confers resistance to ampicillin, carbenicillin, and related antibiotics
   5851..6439    +  rep_origin     ori: high-copy-number ColE1/pMB1/pBR322/pUC origin of replication
   6622..6714    +  CDS            lacI (fragment): lac repressor; lacI; The lac repressor binds to the lac operator to inhibit transcription in E. coli. This inhibition can be relieved by adding lactose or isopropyl-β-D-thiogalactopyranoside (IPTG).
   6727..6748    +  protein_bind   CAP binding site: CAP binding activates transcription in the presence of cAMP. E. coli catabolite activator protein
   6763..6793    +  promoter       lac promoter: promoter for the E. coli lac operon
   6801..6817    +  protein_bind   lac operator: The lac repressor binds to the lac operator to inhibit transcription in E. coli. This inhibition can be relieved by adding lactose or isopropyl-β-D-thiogalactopyranoside (IPTG). lac repressor encoded by lacI
   6870..7249    +  enhancer       CMV enhancer: human cytomegalovirus immediate early enhancer
>Addgene plasmid #134640 | pRK5-FLAG-UFM1 | addgene full sequence | sequence record 263666 | Addgene NGS Result
GTGATGCGGTTTTGGCAGTACATCAATGGGCGTGGATAGCGGTTTGACTCACGGGGATTTCCAAGTCTCC
ACCCCATTGACGTCAATGGGAGTTTGTTTTGGCACCAAAATCAACGGGACTTTCCAAAATGTCGTAACAA
CTCCGCCCCATTGACGCAAATGGGCGGTAGGCGTGTACGGTGGGAGGTCTATATAAGCAGAGCTCGTTTA
GTGAACCGTCAGATCGCCTGGAGACGCCATCCACGCTGTTTTGACCTCCATAGAAGACACCGGGACCGAT
CCAGCCTCCGCGGCCGGGAACGGTGCATTGGAACGCGGATTCCCCGTGCCAAGAGTGACGTAAGTACCGC
CTATAGAGTCTATAGGCCCACCCCCTTGGCTTCGTTAGAACGCGGCTACAATTAATACATAACCTTATGT
ATCATACACATACGATTTAGGTGACACTATAGAATAACATCCACTTTGCCTTTCTCTCCACAGGTGTCCA
CTCCCAGGTCCAACTGCACCTCGGTTCTAAGCTTGCCGCCATGGACTACAAGGACGACGATGACAAGGGG
TCGACCATGTCGAAGGTTTCCTTTAAGATCACGCTGACGTCGGACCCACGGCTGCCGTACAAAGTACTCA
GTGTTCCTGAAAGTACACCTTTCACAGCAGTCTTAAAGTTTGCAGCAGAAGAATTTAAAGTTCCTGCTGC
AACAAGTGCAATTATTACCAATGATGGAATAGGAATAAATCCTGCACAGACTGCTGGAAATGTTTTTCTA
AAACATGGTTCAGAACTGCGGATTATTCCTAGAGATCGTGTTGGAAGTTGTTAAGCGGCCGCTCGAGCAT
GCATCTAGAGGGCCCTATTCTATAGTGTCACCTAAATGCTAGAGCTCGCTGATCAGCCTCGACTGTGCCT
TCTAGTTGCCAGCCATCTGTTGTTTGCCCCTCCCCCGTGCCTTCCTTGACCCTGGAAGGTGCCACTCCCA
CTGTCCTTTCCTAATAAAATGAGGAAATTGCATCGCATTGTCTGAGTAGGTGTCATTCTATTCTGGGGGG
TGGGGTGGGGCAGGACAGCAAGGGGGAGGATTGGGAAGACAATAGCAGGCATGCTGGGGATGCGGTGGGC
TCTATGGCTTCTGAGGCGGAAAGAACCAGCTGGGGCTCTAGGGGGTATCCCC
[124 nt withheld, positions 1173-1296]
C
[91 nt withheld, positions 1298-1388]
A
[49 nt withheld, positions 1390-1438]
CCTTTGACGTTGGAGTCCACGTTCTTT
[37 nt withheld, positions 1466-1502]
ACCCTATCTCGGTCTATTCTTTTGATTTATAAGGGATTTTGCCGATTTCGGCCTATTGGTTAAAAAATGA
GCTGATTTAACAAAAATTTAACGCGAATTAATTCTGTGGAATGTGTGTCAGTTAGGGTGTGGAAAGTCCC
CAGGCTCCCCAGCAGGCAGAAGTATGCAAAGCATGCATCTCAATTAGTCAGCAACCAGGTGTGGAAAGTC
CCCAGGCTCCCCAGCAGGCAGAAGTATGCAAAGCATGCATCTCAATTAGTCAGCAACCATAGTCCCGCCC
CTAACTCCGCCCATCCCGCCCCTAACTCCGCCCAGTTCCGCCCATTCTCCGCCCCATGGCTGACTAATTT
TTTTTATTTATGCAGAGGCCGAGGCCGCCTCTGCCTCTGAGCTATTCCAGAAGTAGTGAGGAGGCTTTTT
TGGAGGCCTAGGCTTTTGCAAAAAGCTCCCGGGAGCTTGTATATCCATTTTCGGATCTGATCAAGAGACA
GGATGAGGATCGTTTCGCATGATTGAACAAGATGGATTGCACGCAGGTTCTCCGGCCGCTTGGGTGGAGA
GGCTATTCGGCTATGACTGGGCACAACAGACAATCGGCTGCTCTGATGCCGCCGTGTTCCGGCTGTCAGC
GCAGGGGCGCCCGGTTCTTTTTGTCAAGACCGACCTGTCCGGTGCCCTGAATGAACTGCAGGACGAGGCA
GCGCGGCTATCGTGGCTGGCCACGACGGGCGTTCCTTGCGCAGCTGTGCTCGACGTTGTCACTGAAGCGG
GAAGGGACTGGCTGCTATTGGGCGAAGTGCCGGGGCAGGATCTCCTGTCATCTCACCTTGCTCCTGCCGA
GAAAGTATCCATCATGGCTGATGCAATGCGGCGGCTGCATACGCTTGATCCGGCTACCTGCCCATTCGAC
CACCAAGCGAAACATCGCATCGAGCGAGCACGTACTCGGATGGAAGCCGGTCTTGTCGATCAGGATGATC
TGGACGAAGAGCATCAGGGGCTCGCGCCAGCCGAACTGTTCGCCAGGCTCAAGGCGCGCATGCCCGACGG
CGAGGATCTCGTCGTGACCCATGGCGATGCCTGCTTGCCGAATATCATGGTGGAAAATGGCCGCTTTTCT
GGATTCATCGACTGTGGCCGGCTGGGTGTGGCGGACCGCTATCAGGACATAGCGTTGGCTACCCGTGATA
TTGCTGAAGAGCTTGGCGGCGAATGGGCTGACCGCTTCCTCGTGCTTTACGGTATCGCCGCTCCCGATTC
GCAGCGCATCGCCTTCTATCGCCTTCTTGACGAGTTCTTCTGAGCGGGACTCTGGGGTTCGAAATGACCG
ACCAAGCGACGCCCAACCTGCCATCACGAGATTTCGATTCCACCGCCGCCTTCTATGAAAGGTTGGGCTT
CGGAATCGTTTTCCGGGACGCCGGCTGGATGATCCTCCAGCGCGGGGATCTCATGCTGGAGTTCTTCGCC
CACCCCAACTTGTTTATTGCAGCTTATAATGGTTACAAATAAAGCAATAGCATCACAAATTTCACAAATA
AAGCATTTTTTTCACTGCATTCTAGTTGTGGTTTGTCCAAACTCATCAATGTATCTTATCATGTCTGTAT
ACCGTCGAGGATCCCCGGGTACCGAGCTCGAATTCAATCGATGGCCGCCATGGCCCAACTTGTTTATTGC
AGCTTATAATGGTTACAAATAAAGCAATAGCATCACAAATTTCACAAATAAAGCATTTTTTTCACTGCAT
TCTAGTTGTGGTTTGTCCAAACTCATCAATGTATCTTATCATGTCTGGATCGGGAATTAATTCGGCGCAG
CACCATGGCCTGAAATAACCTCTGAAAGAGGAACTTGGTTAGGTACCTTCTGAGGCGGAAAGAACCAGCT
GTGGAATGTGTGTCAGTTAGGGTGTGGAAAGTCCCCAGGCTCCCCAGCAGGCAGAAGTATGCAAAGCATG
CATCTCAATTAGTCAGCAACCAGGTGTGGAAAGTCCCCAGGCTCCCCAGCAGGCAGAAGTATGCAAAGCA
TGCATCTCAATTAGTCAGCAACCATAGTCCCGCCCCTAACTCCGCCCATCCCGCCCCTAACTCCGCCCAG
TTCCGCCCATTCTCCGCCCCATGGCTGACTAATTTTTTTTATTTATGCAGAGGCCGAGGCCGCCTCGGCC
TCTGAGCTATTCCAGAAGTAGTGAGGAGGCTTTTTTGGAGGCCTAGGCTTTTGCAAAAAGCTGTTAACAG
CTTGGCACTGGCCGTCGTTTTACAACGTCGTGACTGGGAAAACCCTGGCGTTACCCAACTTAATCGCCTT
GCAGCACATCCCCCTTTCGCCAGCTGGCGTAATAGCGAAGAGGCCCGCACCGATCGCCCTTCCCAACAGT
TGCGCAGCCTGAATGGCGAATGGCGCCTGATGCGGTATTTTCTCCTTACGCATCTGTGCGGTATTTCACA
CCGCATA
[142 nt withheld, positions 3960-4101]
C
[141 nt withheld, positions 4103-4243]
CCTTTGACGTTGGAGTCCACGTTCTTT
[37 nt withheld, positions 4271-4307]
ACCCTATCTCGGGCTATTCTTTTGATTTATAAGGGATTTTGCCGATTTCGGCCTATTGGTTAAAAAATGA
GCTGATTTAACAAAAATTTAACGCGAATTTTAACAAAATATTAACGTTTACAATTTTATGGTGCACTCTC
AGTACAATCTGCTCTGATGCCGCATAGTTAAGCCAGCCCCGACACCCGCCAACACCCGCTGACGCGCCCT
GACGGGCTTGTCTGCTCCCGGCATCCGCTTACAGACAAGCTGTGACCGTCTCCGGGAGCTGCATGTGTCA
GAGGTTTTCACCGTCATCACCGAAACGCGCGAGACGAAAGGGCCTCGTGATACGCCTATTTTTATAGGTT
AATGTCATGATAATAATGGTTTCTTAGACGTCAGGTGGCACTTTTCGGGGAAATGTGCGCGGAACCCCTA
TTTGTTTATTTTTCTAAATACATTCAAATATGTATCCGCTCATGAGACAATAACCCTGATAAATGCTTCA
ATAATATTGAAAAAGGAAGAGTATGAGTATTCAACATTTCCGTGTCGCCCTTATTCCCTTTTTTGCGGCA
TTTTGCCTTCCTGTTTTTGCTCACCCAGAAACGCTGGTGAAAGTAAAAGATGCTGAAGATCAGTTGGGTG
CACGAGTGGGTTACATCGAACTGGATCTCAACAGCGGTAAGATCCTTGAGAGTTTTCGCCCCGAAGAACG
TTTTCCAATGATGAGCACTTTTAAAGTTCTGCTATGTGGCGCGGTATTATCCCGTATTGACGCCGGGCAA
GAGCAACTCGGTCGCCGCATACACTATTCTCAGAATGACTTGGTTGAGTACTCACCAGTCACAGAAAAGC
ATCTTACGGATGGCATGACAGTAAGAGAATTATGCAGTGCTGCCATAACCATGAGTGATAACACTGCGGC
CAACTTACTTCTGACAACGATCGGAGGACCGAAGGAGCTAACCGCTTTTTTGCACAACATGGGGGATCAT
GTAACTCGCCTTGATCGTTGGGAACCGGAGCTGAATGAAGCCATACCAAACGACGAGCGTGACACCACGA
TGCCTGTAGCAATGGCAACAACGTTGCGCAAACTATTAACTGGCGAACTACTTACTCTAGCTTCCCGGCA
ACAATTAATAGACTGGATGGAGGCGGATAAAGTTGCAGGACCACTTCTGCGCTCGGCCCTTCCGGCTGGC
TGGTTTATTGCTGATAAATCTGGAGCCGGTGAGCGTGGGTCTCGCGGTATCATTGCAGCACTGGGGCCAG
ATGGTAAGCCCTCCCGTATCGTAGTTATCTACACGACGGGGAGTCAGGCAACTATGGATGAACGAAATAG
ACAGATCGCTGAGATAGGTGCCTCACTGATTAAGCATTGGTAACTGTCAGACCAAGTTTACTCATATATA
CTTTAGATTGATTTAAAACTTCATTTTTAATTTAAAAGGATCTAGGTGAAGATCCTTTTTGATAATCTCA
TGACCAAAATCCCTTAACGTGAGTTTTCGTTCCACTGAGCGTCAGACCCCGTAGAAAAGATCAAAGGATC
TTCTTGAGATCCTTTTTTTCTGCGCGTAATCTGCTGCTTGCAAACAAAAAAACCACCGCTACCAGCGGTG
GTTTGTTTGCCGGATCAAGAGCTACCAACTCTTTTTCCGAAGGTAACTGGCTTCAGCAGAGCGCAGATAC
CAAATACTGTTCTTCTAGTGTAGCCGTAGTTAGGCCACCACTTCAAGAACTCTGTAGCACCGCCTACATA
CCTCGCTCTGCTAATCCTGTTACCAGTGGCTGCTGCCAGTGGCGATAAGTCGTGTCTTACCGGGTTGGAC
TCAAGACGATAGTTACCGGATAAGGCGCAGCGGTCGGGCTGAACGGGGGGTTCGTGCACACAGCCCAGCT
TGGAGCGAACGACCTACACCGAACTGAGATACCTACAGCGTGAGCTATGAGAAAGCGCCACGCTTCCCGA
AGGGAGAAAGGCGGACAGGTATCCGGTAAGCGGCAGGGTCGGAACAGGAGAGCGCACGAGGGAGCTTCCA
GGGGGAAACGCCTGGTATCTTTATAGTCCTGTCGGGTTTCGCCACCTCTGACTTGAGCGTCGATTTTTGT
GATGCTCGTCAGGGGGGCGGAGCCTATGGAAAAACGCCAGCAACGCGGCCTTTTTACGGTTCCTGGCCTT
TTGCTGGCCTTTTGCTCACATGTTCTTTCCTGCGTTATCCCCTGATTCTGTGGATAACCGTATTACCGCC
TTTGAGTGAGCTGATACCGCTCGCCGCAGCCGAACGACCGAGCGCAGCGAGTCAGTGAGCGAGGAAGCGG
AAGAGCGCCCAATACGCAAACCGCCTCTCCCCGCGCGTTGGCCGATTCATTAATGCAGCTGGCACGACAG
GTTTCCCGACTGGAAAGCGGGCAGTGAGCGCAACGCAATTAATGTGAGTTAGCTCACTCATTAGGCACCC
CAGGCTTTACACTTTATGCTTCCGGCTCGTATGTTGTGTGGAATTGTGAGCGGATAACAATTTCACACAG
GAAACAGCTATGACATGATTACGAATTAATTCGAGCTCGCCCGACATTGATTATTGACTAGTTATTAATA
GTAATCAATTACGGGGTCATTAGTTCATAGCCCATATATGGAGTTCCGCGTTACATAACTTACGGTAAAT
GGCCCGCCTGGCTGACCGCCCAACGACCCCCGCCCATTGACGTCAATAATGACGTATGTTCCCATAGTAA
CGCCAATAGGGACTTTCCATTGACGTCAATGGGTGGAGTATTTACGGTAAACTGCCCACTTGGCAGTACA
TCAAGTGTATCATATGCCAAGTACGCCCCCTATTGACGTCAATGACGGTAAATGGCCCGCCTGGCATTAT
GCCCAGTACATGACCTTATGGGACTTTCCTACTTGGCAGTACATCTACGTATTAGTCATCGCTATTACCA
TG
