>Addgene plasmid #134640 | pRK5-FLAG-UFM1 | depositor partial sequence | sequence record 258831 | FLAG-UFM1
ATGGACTACAAGGACGACGATGACAAGGGGTCGACCATGTCGAAGGTTTCCTTTAAGATCACGCTGACGT
CGGACCCACGGCTGCCGTACAAAGTACTCAGTGTTCCTGAAAGTACACCTTTCACAGCAGTCTTAAAGTT
TGCAGCAGAAGAATTTAAAGTTCCTGCTGCAACAAGTGCAATTATTACCAATGATGGAATAGGAATAAAT
CCTGCACAGACTGCTGGAAATGTTTTTCTAAAACATGGTTCAGAACTGCGGATTATTCCTAGAGATCGTG
TTGGAAGTTGTTAA
